>Addgene plasmid #48030 | pICH83966 | depositor full sequence | sequence record 69030 | Full Sequence
GTGGCGTCTCAGGGATTGTCTTCACGAAGTGGTTTAAACTATCAGTGTTTGACAGGATATATTGGCGGGT
AAACCTAAGAGAAAAGAGCGTTTATTAGAATAATCGGATATTTAAAAGGGCGTGAAAAGGTTTATCCGTT
CGTCCATTTGTATGTGCATGCCAACCACAGGGTTCCCCAGATCAGGCGCTGGCTGCTGAACCCCCAGCCG
GAACTGACCCCACAAGGCCCTAGCGTTTGCAATGCACCAGGTCATCATTGACCCAGGCGTGTTCCACCAG
GCCGCTGCCTCGCAACTCTTCGCAGGCTTCGCCGACCTGCTCGCGCCACTTCTTCACGCGGGTGGAATCC
GATCCGCACATGAGGCGGAAGGTTTCCAGCTTGAGCGGGTACGGCTCCCGGTGCGAGCTGAAATAGTCGA
ACATCCGTCGGGCCGTCGGCGACAGCTTGCGGTACTTCTCCCATATGAATTTCGTGTAGTGGTCGCCAGC
AAACAGCACGACGATTTCCTCGTCGATCAGGACCTGGCAACGGGACGTTTTCTTGCCACGGTCCAGGACG
CGGAAGCGGTGCAGCAGCGACACCGATTCCAGGTGCCCAACGCGGTCGGACGTGAAGCCCATCGCCGTCG
CCTGTAGGCGCGACAGGCATTCCTCGGCCTTCGTGTAATACCGGCCATTGATCGACCAGCCCAGGTCCTG
GCAAAGCTCGTAGAACGTGAAGGTGATCGGCTCGCCGATAGGGGTGCGCTTCGCGTACTCCAACACCTGC
TGCCACACCAGTTCGTCATCGTCGGCCCGCAGCTCGACGCCGGTGTAGGTGATCTTCACGTCCTTGTTGA
CGTGGAAAATGACCTTGTTTTGCAGCGCCTCGCGCGGGATTTTCTTGTTGCGCGTGGTGAACAGGGCAGA
GCGGGCCGTGTCGTTTGGCATCGCTCGCATCGTGTCCGGCCACGGCGCAATATCGAACAAGGAAAGCTGC
ATTTCCTTGATCTGCTGCTTCGTGTGTTTCAGCAACGCGGCCTGCTTGGCCTCGCTGACCTGTTTTGCCA
GGTCCTCGCCGGCGGTTTTTCGCTTCTTGGTCGTCATAGTTCCTCGCGTGTCGATGGTCATCGACTTCGC
CAAACCTGCCGCCTCCTGTTCAAGACGACGCGAACGCTCCACGGCGGCCGATGGCGCGGGCAGGGCAGGG
GGAGCCAGTTGCACGCTGTCGCGCTCGATCTTGGCCGTAGCTTGCTGGACCATCGAGCCGACGGACTGGA
AGGTTTCGCGGGGCGCACGCATGACGGTGCGGCTTGCGATGGTTTCGGCATCCTCGGCGGAAAACCCCGC
GTCGATCAGTTCTTGCCTGTATGCCTTCCGGTCAAACGTCCGATTCATTCACCCTCCTTGCGGGATTGCC
CCGACTCACGCCGGGGCAATGTGCCCTTATTCCTGATTTGACCCGCCTGGTGCCTTGGTGTCCAGATAAT
CCACCTTATCGGCAATGAAGTCGGTCCCGTAGACCGTCTGGCCGTCCTTCTCGTACTTGGTATTCCGAAT
CTTGCCCTGCACGAATACCAGCGACCCCTTGCCCAAATACTTGCCGTGGGCCTCGGCCTGAGAGCCAAAA
CACTTGATGCGGAAGAAGTCGGTGCGCTCCTGCTTGTCGCCGGCATCGTTGCGCCACATCTAGGATCTGC
CAGGAACCGTAAAAAGGCCGCGTTGCTGGCGTTTTTCCATAGGCTCCGCCCCCCTGACGAGCATCACAAA
AATCGACGCTCAAGTCAGAGGTGGCGAAACCCGACAGGACTATAAAGATACCAGGCGTTTCCCCCTGGAA
GCTCCCTCGTGCGCTCTCCTGTTCCGACCCTGCCGCTTACCGGATACCTGTCCGCCTTTCTCCCTTCGGG
AAGCGTGGCGCTTTCTCATAGCTCACGCTGTAGGTATCTCAGTTCGGTGTAGGTCGTTCGCTCCAAGCTG
GGCTGTGTGCACGAACCCCCCGTTCAGCCCGACCGCTGCGCCTTATCCGGTAACTATCGTCTTGAGTCCA
ACCCGGTAAGACACGACTTATCGCCACTGGCAGCAGCCACTGGTAACAGGATTAGCAGAGCGAGGTATGT
AGGCGGTGCTACAGAGTTCTTGAAGTGGTGGCCTAACTACGGCTACACTAGAAGGACAGTATTTGGTATC
TGCGCTCTGCTGAAGCCAGTTACCTTCGGAAAAAGAGTTGGTAGCTCTTGATCCGGCAAACAAACCACCG
CTGGTAGCGGTGGTTTTTTTGTTTGCAAGCAGCAGATTACGCGCAGAAAAAAAGGATCTCAAGAAGATCC
TTTGATCTTTTCTACGGGGTCTGACGCTCAGTGGAACGAAAACTCACGTTAAGGGATTTTGGTCATGAGA
TTATCAAAAAGGATCTTCACCTAGATCCTTTTAAATTAAAAATGAAGTTTTAAATCAATCTAAAGTATAT
ATGAGTAAACTTGGTCTGACAGTTACCAATGCTTAATCAGTGAGGCACCTATCTCAGCGATCTGTCTATT
TCGTTCATCCATAGTTGCCTGACTCCCCGTCGTGTAGATAACTACGATACGGGAGGGCTTACCATCTGGC
CCCAGTGCTGCAATGATACCGCGAGAACCACGCTCACCGGCTCCAGATTTATCAGCAATAAACCAGCCAG
CCGGAAGGGCCGAGCGCAGAAGTGGTCCTGCAACTTTATCCGCCTCCATCCAGTCTATTAATTGTTGCCG
GGAAGCTAGAGTAAGTAGTTCGCCAGTTAATAGTTTGCGCAACGTTGTTGCCATTGCTACAGGCATCGTG
GTGTCACGCTCGTCGTTTGGTATGGCTTCATTCAGCTCCGGTTCCCAACGATCAAGGCGAGTTACATGAT
CCCCCATGTTGTGCAAAAAAGCGGTTAGCTCCTTCGGTCCTCCGATCGTTGTCAGAAGTAAGTTGGCCGC
AGTGTTATCACTCATGGTTATGGCAGCACTGCATAATTCTCTTACTGTCATGCCATCCGTAAGATGCTTT
TCTGTGACTGGTGAGTACTCAACCAAGTCATTCTGAGAATAGTGTATGCGGCGACCGAGTTGCTCTTGCC
CGGCGTCAATACGGGATAATACCGCGCCACATAGCAGAACTTTAAAAGTGCTCATCATTGGAAAACGTTC
TTCGGGGCGAAAACTCTCAAGGATCTTACCGCTGTTGAGATCCAGTTCGATGTAACCCACTCGTGCACCC
AACTGATCTTCAGCATCTTTTACTTTCACCAGCGTTTCTGGGTGAGCAAAAACAGGAAGGCAAAATGCCG
CAAAAAAGGGAATAAGGGCGACACGGAAATGTTGAATACTCATACTCTTCCTTTTTCAATATTATTGAAG
CATTTATCAGGGTTATTGTCTCATGAGCGGATACATATTTGAATGTATTTAGAAAAATAAACAAATAGGG
GTTCCGCGCACGAATTGGCCAGCGCTGCCATTTTTGGGGTGAGGCCGTTCGCGGCCGAGGGGCGCAGCCC
CTGGGGGGATGGGAGGCCCGCGTTAGCGGGCCGGGAGGGTTCGAGAAGGGGGGGCACCCCCCTTCGGCGT
GCGCGGTCACGCGCACAGGGCGCAGCCCTGGTTAAAAACAAGGTTTATAAATATTGGTTTAAAAGCAGGT
TAAAAGACAGGTTAGCGGTGGCCGAAAAACGGGCGGAAACCCTTGCAAATGCTGGATTTTCTGCCTGTGG
ACAGCCCCTCAAATGTCAATAGGTGCGCCCCTCATCTGTCAGCACTCTGCCCCTCAAGTGTCAAGGATCG
CGCCCCTCATCTGTCAGTAGTCGCGCCCCTCAAGTGTCAATACCGCAGGGCACTTATCCCCAGGCTTGTC
CACATCATCTGTGGGAAACTCGCGTAAAATCAGGCGTTTTCGCCGATTTGCGAGGCTGGCCAGCTCCACG
TCGCCGGCCGAAATCGAGCCTGCCCCTCATCTGTCAACGCCGCGCCGGGTGAGTCGGCCCCTCAAGTGTC
AACGTCCGCCCCTCATCTGTCAGTGAGGGCCAAGTTTTCCGCGAGGTATCCACAACGCCGGCGGCCGCGG
TGTCTCGCACACGGCTTCGACGGCGTTTCTGGCGCGTTTGCAGGGCCATAGACGGCCGCCAGCCCAGCGG
CGAGGGCAACCAGCCCGGTGAGCGTCGCAAAGGAGATCCTGATCTGACTGATGGGCTGCCTGTATCGAGT
GGTGATTTTGTGCCGAGCTGCCGGTCGGGGAGCTGTTGGCTGGCTGGTGGCAGGATATATTGTGGTGTAA
ACAAATTGACGCTTAGACAACTTAATAACACATTGCGGACGTTTTTAATGTACTGGGGTGGATGCAGTGG
GCCCCACTCTGTGAAGACAAGCAATGAGACGCCAGTGGTATGGGGTACCGCACGGTCTGCCAATCCGACG
GAGGTTTATGAATTTTCCACCTTTTCCACAAGCTCAACTAGTATTAACGATGTGGATTTAGCAAAAAAAA
CCTGTAACCCTAAATGTAAAATAACGGGTAAGCCTGCCAACCATGTTATGGCAGATTAAGCGTCTTTTTG
AAGGGCACCGCATCTTTCGCGTTGCCGTAAATGTATCCGTTTAGCAANVAGGADNNNNNNAATGAGCACG
TATTCTGACATTTGCATCGTTGGCGCCGGCATAGGAGGCTTGACTTGCGCCAACAACCTGATCGACGCCG
CCGCCGGCAGGAACCTGCGCATCCGCGTATTCGACCTGAATGCCACCGTAGGCGGCCGCATCCAGTCGCG
GAAAATAGATGGCGAGGAAATCGCCGAACTCGGCGCCGCCCGCTACTCGCCGCAGCTGCATCCGCATTTC
CAGCAACTCATGCAGGGCAGCGGCTTGCCGCATGCGGTCTACCCGTTCACCGAGGTCATCTCCCACGATA
GCGTGCTGGAGGAGCTGAAGGCAACGCTGGATGAGCTGAGCCCGATGCTGAAAATGCATCCGAACGACTC
CTTCCTCGAGTTCGTCAGCCATTACCTGGGCGCCGCCAAGGCCAGCCACATCATCAAGGCGACCGGCTAT
GACGCCCTGCTGCTGCCGATGGTGTCGGCGGCCATGGCCTACGACATCATCAAGAAGCACCCGGAAACGC
AGCACTTTACGGAAAACGCCGCCAACCAGTGGCACTACGCCACCGACGGCTACCACGAATTGCTGTGCCA
GTTGCAGCACCAGGCCCAGGTCGCCGGGGTGGAATTCAGGCTCGAACACCGCTTGCTGTCCGTTGAAAAA
TCGGGCGCCGACCATGTGCTCGCCTTCAGCCACCATGGCGACACGCAGATGCACCGCACGCGCCATCTGG
TGATGGCCATCCCGCCGTCCGCCATGCCGCGCCTGAACCTGGATTTCCCGAACGCCTGGAGTCCGTTCCA
ATACGACTCGCTGCCCCTGTTCAAGGGATTCTTCACGTTCGACACAGCCTGGTGGGATGCGCTGGGGCTG
ACCGACAAGGTGCTGATGGCGGCAAATCCCCTGCGCAAGATCTACTTCAAGAGCGACAAATACGTGCTGT
TCTACACCGACAGCAAAAGCGCCACCTACTGGCGGGACAGCCTGGAGCTTGGTGAGGACGTATACCTGGA
GCGTGTCCGCAGCCACCTGGAAGAAGTCCTGCCGCTCGATGGCCAGCCTCTGCCGCAGATCAAGGCGCAC
TTCCACAAGTTCTGGCCGCATGGCGTCGAGTTTTGCGTGGAGCCGGAAGCCGACCACCCGGCCATCCTGC
TGCACCGGGACGGCATCATCTCCTGCTCGGATGCCTATACCGCGCATTGCGGCTGGATGGAAGGCAGCCT
GATCAGCGCCCAGCACGCCAGCGGCCTGTTGCTGCAGCGCCTCGATCAACGGACGGAAGAAGAAGCTGCC
AACGATACCTTCATCACTTCCTCGACCGAGCGCGCATGAGCTTACTANVAGGADNNNNNNAATGAGCCTA
CTTGACTTCCCCCGCCTGCATTTTCGGGGTTTTGCCCGCGCCAATGTGCCGACGGGGAATCGCAATACGC
ACGGCAACATCGATATCGCCACGAATGCGGTATCGATGGCGGGCGAGGCTGTCGACCTGAGCCGGCCGCC
AGCCGAATTCCATGCGCACCTGAAACAGCTCGCCCCCCGCTTCAACGCACAGGGCAAGCCCGATCCGGAC
GGCATCTTCAGCCAGGCGACAGGCTATAATTTTTGCGGGAACAACCATTTCTCGTGGGAAAACGCGCGGA
TCACGGGCGTCCAGTTGCGTGATGGCGAGGTCGATACCCAGGACGCGCTGGTGGGCGCCAAGCTGGGCCT
GTGGGGCCACTACAACGAGTACCTGCGCACGACGTTCAACCGCGCAAGGTGGATCGACAACAACCCGGCG
CAGCCCGACACCACGCTGATCTACGCGGGCCAGTTCACCTTGAGCGACAAGCTGGCCACGCCCAATACGC
CCACGCTGTTCACGGCCGACATCGCGCAGGCGCACTCGGTACGCTGGCTCGGCAGCGGCCACATCACGGA
ACGCAGCGGGCATTTCCTGGACGAGGAATTCGGCCGCTCCAGGCTGTTCCAGTTTTCCGTGGCCAAGCAG
GACCCGCATTTCCTGTTCAATCCGGACCTGCCGCTGCCGGCCAGTATGCATGCCTTGCAGCAAGCCCTGG
CCGACGACGAGGTGCTGGGCCTGACGGTGCAATACTGCCTGTTCAATATGTCGACGCCGCAAAAACCCGA
TTCGCCCGTGTTCTACGACCTGGCCGGCAGCATCGGCCTGTGGCGGCGCGGCGAGCTGGCCACCTATCCG
GCCGGCCGCCTGCTGCAGCCGCGCCAGGGCAGCCTGGGGCCGGTGCTGGTGAAAGTGCATGCGGATCGCG
TGAGTTTCAACATGCCTACCGCAATCCCGTTTACTACCCGTGATGCCGGGGCTGTATCCGAGCAGCATCC
GACACATGCGCTGGGTGGTAAACAAGCATTGGGCGATCTGCTGCTGCACGATGGGGCAGGGACCGTACTC
GCCCGTATTCCGGAACAGTTGTATCGCGACTATTGGCGTCATCATGGCGTGTTTGATGTTCCATTACAGC
ATGCGGGAGCTGCACCAGGTTCTCTTTCGCTCGGTTCAGCCCAGGCACAGTGGGATGAAGCCGATTGGGT
CCTCCAAAGCGATTCTAACCAGCTGTACCTGGAGGCACCGAATCGCAACAAACACGAGCAGTTTCCGCAG
ACCATCACGGTTCAATCGCGTTTCCGTGGTGAACTGGCTGCACCTCCGTCACTGGCCGAAGCGGAAGATG
GCGTCCTCTTAGCCGTCGAGCAGCAACCGAGTCCGTTAGGCCACGGCTATACCACGCTGACCCTCACAGG
TCGTAAACCGGGAGCAACGCGCATTGTCCTTGGAACTGGCAAAGCGAAACAGTATCTTGGCGTGCGGGTT
CTGCCGGATGACTGGGACTTAGACGACGTTCCAGCAGAACAAGTGGACTATGCCTTCTTGTACCGCCATG
TGATGAGTTACTACGAATTGGTTTACCCCTTTATGTCCGATAAGGTGTTCAGCCTGGCTGATCAGTGCAA
ATGCGAAACGTATTCACGCCTGATGTGGCAGATGTGTGACCCGCAAAATCGGGACAAAAGCTACTACATG
CCCAGCACTCGCGAACTGTCGCTGCCTAAATCCCGCTTGTTTCTGAAATATCTGACCCAAGTAGAAGCCG
CCGCGGCCGCAAAAGCGGCGGCTCCGGAACCAGCGGCGCCTCATGCGATTGGCGGCAAAGCTGAACTGAT
AGATGAGCTGAAGAAGGCGATTGACCTGGAATTAAGCCTGATGCTGCAGTATCTGTACGCTGCGTATAGC
ATCCCGAATTATGCGCAAGGTGCCGCGTTGGTGCAGTCTGGTCGCTGGCTTCCCGCGGAACTGGAGTTAG
CGTGTGGCGCCGAGGATCGGCGCCGCAACAGCGGCACGCGCGGCGCGCTGCTGGAAATCGCCCATGAAGA
AATGATTCACTACTTATTGGTGAACAATGTATTGATGGCGCTTGGCGAACCGTTTTACAGCGGTACCCCG
CTGCTGGGCCAGCAGGCGCGCCAGCGTTTCGGCCTGGACACGGAATTTGCGTTCGAACCATTTTCCGAAC
ACGTGCTGGCCCGCTTCGTGCGTTTTGAATGGCCCGACTACATTCCCACGCCGGGCAAATCCATCGCCAC
CTTCTATATCGCGATCCGCCAGGCCCTGGCCGAGCTGCCCGGCCTGTTCGAAAGCGGCGGCGGCAAGCGC
GGCGGCGAGCACCACCTGTTCCTGAAAGAACTGACCAACCGCGCCTATCCCGGCTACCAGCTGGAAGTAT
CCGACCGCGACAGCGCGTTGTTCGCCATCGATTTCGTCACGGAACAGGGCGAAGGCGTGGCCGTCGATTC
GCCGCATTTCGCCTCCTCGCACTTCCAGCGGCTGCGCGCCATCGCCGGCAGGTTTTCGGCCTGCGACAAG
CCGTTCGAACCGGCGCTGCCGGCGCTGAAGAATCCCGTGCTGGAAGCGCGCGCGGACTGCAGCGTGGTGA
CCGATCAGAAGGCGCGCGCGCTGATGCAGCTGTATCAGGGCTGCTATGAACTGACCTTCCTGATGATGGC
GCACCATTTTGCGCAGCAGCCGCTGGGCAGCCTGCGCCGCTCGCGCCTGATGAACGCGTCCATCGACATC
ATGACAGGCCTGTTGCGCCCCCTGTCGGCGGCCCTGATGAACATGCCGTCCGGCCTGCCTGGCCGCCATG
CTGGACCGCCCGTGCCCGAGCCGGTCAGCAGCCGGGTCAGCAGCGACTACAGCCTGGGCTGCGACATGCT
GGCGCAGAGATGCCTGGCGCTGGCGCAGTACGCGCGCAGCCTGGAGAGCGATGCTATCGGCATGGCGCCG
ATAGAAATGTTGGAGTTTTTTAATCAGCAACTTACCGATTTATCTCGGGGAAAGATGTCAAGAGAGGCTT
GAGCTTTTACNVAGGADNNNNNNAATGCCGACACACGTCAGCCCGCCGCTGCTGCCGATGCAATGGAGCA
GCGCCTATGTTTCCTACTGGACGCCGATGCAGGCGGATGACCAGGTCACCTCCGGCTATTGCTGGTTCGA
CTATGCGCGCAATATCTGCCGCATCGACGGCCTGTTCAACCCCTGGTCGGAAAAGGAACATGGACACCTG
CTGTGGATGTCGGAAATCGGCGACGCCAGGCGCGAACAAAGCCGCAAGCAGAAAGTGGCCTACGCAAGGC
AAGCGGAGGCGGCTGGCGAGCAGCTGCAGGGCACGGCGCTGGCCGATGAGGTGACCCCGTTCCATGAGCT
GTTCCTGCCGCAGGCGGTGCTGCTGGACGGCGGTGCCCGTCACGACGGCCGCCATACCGTGCTGGGCCGG
GAGGCGGACGCCTGGGTAGTCGAGCGGGCGGGCAAGCCGCCATCGGTCTTTTACCTGGAGGCCGGTGGCA
ACCGCCTGCTGCGCATGGTCACCGGCAATGACCCGCAGCACCTGTCGGTACGCGACTTTCCCAACCTGTT
TGTCAGCGACATTCCGGACAGCGTCTTTACGTCTTGCAACACCTGAGCTTCAGANVAGGADNNNNNNAAT
GCATAAAATCATTATCGTCGGCGGAGGCCTGGCAGGCAGCCTCAGCGCTATTTATCTGGCGCAACGGGGG
CACGATGTCCACGTTGTCGAAAAGCGCGGCGATCCGCTGCTGGAGAATGCCGCAAACGCCGACCCCGTCA
ACTCGCGCGCCATCGGCGTGAGCATGACGGTACGCGGCATCAAGGCCGTCCTGGCCGCCGGCATCAGCAA
GCAGGAGCTCGACCAGTGCGGCGAACCCATCGTCGGCATGGCATTCAGCGTGGGCGGCCGGCACCGGATA
CGCGAGCTGACCCCGCTCGAAGGCCTGTTCCCCCTGTCGCTGGACCGCACCGCCTTCCAGCGCCTGCTGA
ACCGGCATGCCGCCCTGCATGAGGTGAAGTATTACTTTGAGCATAAATGCCTGGATGTCGACCTGGAAAG
AAAGATCGTGCTGATCCAGGGCCCGGACGGCGCCTTGCAGAAGCTGCATGGCGACCTGGTCATTGGCGCC
GACGGCGCCCACTCTGCCGTGCGGCGCGCCATGCAAAGCGGCATGCGCCGTTTCGAGTTCAGGCAAAGTT
ACTTCCGCCACGGCTACAAGACGCTGGTGTTGCCGAACGCGGCGGATCTGGGTTTCAGGAAGGATTTGCT
GTACTTCTTCGGCATGGATTCCAAGGGCCTGTTTGCCGGCCGCGCGGCCACCATCCCGGACGGCAGCATC
AGCTTTGCCCTGTGCCTGCCCTACACCGGCACGCCCAGCCTGGGCACGCTCAACCGCGAAGCCATGGCCG
ATTTCTTCAGCCGCTACTTCGGCACCCTGCCGCCGGACCGTCGCAAGGAAATGCTGGACCAGTTCATGGC
GCTGCCCAGCAACGACCTCATCAATGTCCGTTCCAGCACCTTCCACTACAAGGCCAATATCCTGCTGATC
GGCGATGCGGCGCATGCCACCGCCCCGTTCCTCGGGCAAGGCATGAACATGGCGCTGGAGGACGTCCACG
TATTCGTGTCCCTGCTGGAAAAGCACGGCAATGCCCTGGGCCCTGCCCTGTCCGAATTCACGCAGCAGCG
CAAGGTGCAGGCGGACGCCATGCAGGACATGGCGATCGCCAACTATGAGGCGCTGAGCAATCCGAACCTG
ATTTTCTTCCTGCAGACGCGCTACACGCGCTACATGCACAAGAAATTCCCCCGTGTTTATCCGCCAGACA
TGGCGGAGAAACTGTACTTCACATCGGTTCCTTACGATGAATTGCAGCAAATCCAGAAGAAACAAAACGT
TTGGTACAAACTTGGAAGGGTAAATTAAGCTTTGTGGCTTTTAAGCCAGCCCCGACACCCGCCAACACCC
GCTGACGCGCCCTGACGGGCTTGTCTGCTCCCGGCATCCGCTTACAGACAAGCTGTGACCCCACTCAA
Features (pLannotate 1.2.2; 10 found; start..end, strand, type, name):
     50..74      +  misc_feature   RB T-DNA repeat: right border repeat from nopaline C58 T-DNA
    233..1378    -  CDS            trfA: TRFA_ECOLX - Experimental evidence at protein level: Swiss-Prot protein existence level 1. Also involved in plasmid copy number control, promoting intermolecular coupling of protein bound iterons at oriV, which inhibits replication initiation. From Escherichia coli.
   1714..2302    -  rep_origin     ori: high-copy-number ColE1/pMB1/pBR322/pUC origin of replication
   2473..3333    -  CDS            AmpR: β-lactamase; bla; confers resistance to ampicillin, carbenicillin, and related antibiotics
   3334..3438    -  promoter       AmpR promoter: bla
   3525..4156    -  rep_origin     oriV: incP origin of replication
   4248..4272    +  misc_feature   LB T-DNA repeat: left border repeat from nopaline C58 T-DNA
   4612..5853    +  CDS            vioA: VIOA_CHRVO - Experimental evidence at protein level: Swiss-Prot protein existence level 1. The enzyme generates the imine form of indole 3-pyruvate (IPA) from L-tryptophan (L-Trp), with concomitant two-electron reduction of O(2) to H(2)O(2). From Chromobacterium violaceum (strain ATCC 12472 / DSM 30191 / JCM 1249 / NBRC 12614 / NCIMB 9131 / NCTC 9757).
   5942..8959    +  CDS            vioB: VIOB_CHRVO - Experimental evidence at protein level: Swiss-Prot protein existence level 1. Catalyzes the hydrogen peroxide-dependent dimerization of two L-tryptophan-derived molecules (imine form of indole 3-pyruvate (IPA)), to form an uncharacterized product suggested to be indole-3-pyruvate imine dimer that can spontaneously convert into dichlorochromopyrrolate (CPA). The uncharacterized product is the substrate of VioE. From Chromobacterium violaceum (strain ATCC 12472 / DSM 30191 / JCM 1249 / NBRC 12614 / NCIMB 9131 / NCTC 9757).
   9589..10875   +  CDS            vioC: VIOC_CHRVO - Experimental evidence at protein level: Swiss-Prot protein existence level 1. Catalyzes the hydroxylation of the 16-position of protoviolaceinate and protodeoxyviolaceinate to form violacein and deoxyviolacein, respectively. From Chromobacterium violaceum (strain ATCC 12472 / DSM 30191 / JCM 1249 / NBRC 12614 / NCIMB 9131 / NCTC 9757).
