[The description below was written by a language model from this plasmid's Addgene catalogue record and pLannotate feature annotations shown in this document.]
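Description:
pICH83966 is an empty-backbone component of a modular (MoClo) cloning system for standardized assembly of multigene constructs, described by the depositor as a "level 2 end linker". Its backbone is a self-made hybrid derived from pBIN19 and pUC19. Accordingly, the annotated sequence carries a high-copy ColE1/pUC-type origin alongside broad-host-range incP replication functions (oriV and the trfA replication initiator gene). It also contains nopaline-type right and left T-DNA border repeats characteristic of Agrobacterium binary vectors. Propagation in E. coli is selected with ampicillin through a β-lactamase gene driven by its native bla promoter. The vector type is listed as unspecified and no insert is recorded.

The distinguishing payload is a synthetic violacein operon, listed in the record as the selectable marker. The feature table annotates vioA, vioB and vioC from Chromobacterium violaceum, enzymes that convert L-tryptophan stepwise toward the purple pigment violacein. There are unannotated gaps within this region, and the record does not say what they contain or which promoter drives the operon. A pigment cassette of this kind generally serves as a visual screening marker, since colonies that keep it are coloured while those in which it has been replaced are not. However, the record does not detail the cloning sites or how this particular linker is used in an assembly. The stated backbone size of about 4.3 kb corresponds to the replication, resistance and border region. The full deposited sequence is about 11 kb, and the difference is accounted for by the violacein cassette.
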