Addgene plasmid #48030: pICH83966
Purpose: (Empty Backbone)
Depositing lab: Sylvestre Marillonnet. Depositing organization: Leibniz Institute of Plant Biochemistry (IPB). Publication: A modular cloning system for standardized assembly of multigene constructs. Weber E, Engler C, Gruetzner R, Werner S, Marillonnet S. PLoS One. 2011 Feb 18;6(2):e16765. doi: 10.1371/journal.pone.0016765. PubMed 21364738.
Backbone
  Vector backbone: derived from pBIN19 and pUC19
  Backbone manufacturer: self-made
  Backbone size (bp): 4349
  Vector type: Unspecified
  Selectable markers: violacein synthetic operon
Growth in bacteria
  Bacterial resistance: Ampicillin, 100 μg/mL
  Growth temperature: 37°C
  Growth strain: DH10B
  Copy number: High Copy
Gene/Insert
  Gene/Insert name: None
Terms and licenses: Academic/Nonprofit Terms; Industry Terms: Not Available to Industry
Depositor comments: level 2 end linker
How to cite: pICH83966 was a gift from Sylvestre Marillonnet (Addgene plasmid # 48030 ; http://n2t.net/addgene:48030 ; RRID:Addgene_48030)
