>Addgene plasmid #48030 | pICH83966 | addgene partial sequence | sequence record 74332 | RB-F1
TTCTAATAAACGCTCTTTTCTCTTAGGTTTACCCGCCAATATATCCTGTCAAACACTGATAGTTTAAACC
ACTTCGTGAAGACAATCCCTGAGACGCCACTTGAGTGGGGTCACAGCTTGTCTGTAAGCGGATGCCGGGA
GCAGACAAGCCCGTCAGGGCGCGTCAGCGGGTGTTGGCGGGTGTCGGGGCTGGCTTAAAAGCCACAAAGC
TTAATTTACCCTTCCAAGTTTGTACCAAACGTTTTGTTTCTTCTGGATTTGCTGCAATTCATCGTAAGGA
ACCGATGTGAAGTACAGTTTCTCCGCCATGTCTGGCGGATAAACACGGGGGAATTTCTTGTGCATGTAGC
GCGTGTAGCGCGTCTGCAGGAAGAAAATCAGGTTCGGATTGCTCAGCGCCTCATAGTTGGCGATCGCCAT
GTCCTGCATGGCGTCCGCCTGCACCTTGCGCTGCTGCGTGAATTCGGACAGGGCAGGGCCCAGGGCATTG
CCGTGCTTTTCCAGCAGGGACACGAATACGTGGACGTCCTCCAGCGCCATGTTCATGCCTTGCCCGAGGA
ACGGGGCGGTGGCATGCGCCGCATCGCCGATCAGCAGGATATTGGCCTTGTAGTGGAAGGTGCTGGAACG
GACATTGATGAGGTCGTTGCTGGGCAGCGCCATGAACTGGTCCAGCATTTCCTTGCGACGGTCCGGCGGC
AGGGTGCCGAAGTAGCGGCTGAAGAAATCGGCCATGGCTTCGCGGTTGAGCGTGCCCAGGCTGGGCGTGC
CGGTGTAGGGCAGGCACAGGGCAAAGCTGATGCTGCCGTCCGGGATGGTGGCCGCGCGGCCGGCAAACAG
GCCCTTGGAATCCATGCCGAAGAAGTACAGCAAATCCTTCCTGAAACCCAGATCCGCCGCGTTCGGCAAC
ACCAGCGTCTTGTAGCCGTGGCGGAAGTAACTTTGCCTGAACTCGAAACGGCGCATGCCGCTTTGCATGG
CGCGCCGCA
