>Addgene plasmid #48030 | pICH83966 | addgene partial sequence | sequence record 74337 | LB-F1 5'-gtggtgtaaacaaattgacgc-3'
CATTGCGGACGTTTTTAATGTACTGGGGTGGATGCAGTGGGCCCCACTCTGTGAAGACAAGCAATGAGAC
GCCAGTGGTATGGGGTACCGCACGGTCTGCCAATCCGACGGAGGTTTATGAATTTTCCACCTTTTCCACA
AGCTCAACTAGTATTAACGATGTGGATTTAGCAAAAAAAACCTGTAACCCTAAATGTAAAATAACGGGTA
AGCCTGCCAACCATGTTATGGCAGATTAAGCGTCTTTTTGAAGGGCACCGCATCTTTCGCGTTGCCGTAA
ATGTATCCGTTTAGCAAAAAGGATTAAATTAATGAGCACGTATTCTGACATTTGCATCGTTGGCGCCGGC
ATAGGAGGCTTGACTTGCGCCAACAACCTGATCGACGCCGCCGCCGGCAGGAACCTGCGCATCCGCGTAT
TCGACCTGAATGCCACCGTAGGCGGCCGCATCCAGTCGCGGAAAATAGATGGCGAGGAAATCGCCGAACT
CGGCGCCGCCCGCTACTCGCCGCAGCTGCATCCGCATTTCCAGCAACTCATGCAGGGCAGCGGCTTGCCG
CATGCGGTCTACCCGTTCACCGAGGTCATCTCCCACGATAGCGTGCTGGAGGAGCTGAAGGCAACGCTGG
ATGAGCTGAGCCCGATGCTGAAAATGCATCCGAACGACTCCTTCCTCGAGTTCGTCAGCCATTACCTGGG
CGCCGCCAAGGCCAGCCACATCATCAAGGCGACCGGCTATGACGCCCTGCTGCTGCCGATGGTGTCGGCG
GCCATGGCCTACGACATCATCAAGAAGCACCCGGAAACGCAGCACTTTACGGAAAACGCCGCCAACCAGT
GGCACTACGCCACCGACGGCTACCACGAATTGCTGTGCCAGTTGCAGCACCAGGCCCAGGTCGCCGGGGT
GGAATTCAGGCTCGAACACCGCTTGCTGTCCGTTGAAAAATCGGGCGCCGACCATGTGCTCGCCTTCAGC
CACCATGGCGACACGC
